Addgene plasmid #162989: pAT9651-BEAR-GFP
Purpose: BEAR target plasmid with split EGFP and disrupted 5' splice site
Depositing lab: Ervin Welker. Depositing organization: HUN-REN Research Centre for Natural Sciences. Publication: BEAR reveals that increased fidelity variants can successfully reduce the mismatch tolerance of adenine but not cytosine base editors. Talas A, Simon DA, Kulcsar PI, Varga E, Krausz SL, Welker E. Nat Commun. 2021 Nov 3;12(1):6353. doi: 10.1038/s41467-021-26461-y. PubMed 34732717.
Backbone
  Vector backbone: pEGFP-C1
  Vector type: Mammalian Expression, CRISPR
  Selectable markers: Neomycin (select with G418)
Growth in bacteria
  Bacterial resistance: Kanamycin, 50 μg/mL
  Growth temperature: 37°C
  Growth strain: NEB Stable
  Copy number: High Copy
Gene/Insert
  Gene/Insert name: EGFP split with an intron between amino acids 95-96
  Species: Synthetic; disrupted 5' splice site
  Promoter: CMV
  Cloning method: Unknown
  Sequencing primers: 5′ CAACGGGACTTTCCAAAATG
Terms and licenses: Academic/Nonprofit Terms; Industry Terms: Not Available to Industry
How to cite: pAT9651-BEAR-GFP was a gift from Ervin Welker (Addgene plasmid # 162989 ; http://n2t.net/addgene:162989 ; RRID:Addgene_162989)
