[The description below was written by a language model from this plasmid's Addgene catalogue record and pLannotate feature annotations shown in this document.]
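Description:
pAT9651-BEAR-GFP is a mammalian expression reporter plasmid built on the pEGFP-C1 backbone and catalogued as a CRISPR tool: it is the target plasmid of the BEAR base-editor assay. It replicates in bacteria at high copy from a ColE1/pUC-type origin and also carries an f1 phage origin. A single Tn5 NeoR/KanR aminoglycoside phosphotransferase gene provides both selections. It is driven by a bacterial (bla-type) promoter for kanamycin resistance in E. coli and by the SV40 enhancer/early promoter, with an HSV TK polyadenylation signal, for G418 selection in mammalian cells.

The payload is a CMV enhancer/promoter-driven EGFP coding sequence that has been split by an intron inserted between amino acids 95 and 96, followed by the backbone's multiple cloning site and an SV40 poly(A) signal. In the feature table this appears as two separated GFP fragments. The upstream one was matched by the annotation software to a related green fluorescent protein (ShG24), but most likely represents the N-terminal part of EGFP. The unannotated stretch of roughly 700 nt between the fragments corresponds to the intron. The 5' splice site of this intron is deliberately disrupted, so the transcript should not be spliced correctly and no functional EGFP should form. The design implies that a base editor directed to this site can restore the splice donor, so that green fluorescence reports editing activity. The associated publication used the system to compare mismatch tolerance of adenine and cytosine base editors with increased-fidelity variants. The record does not state the origin of the intron or the exact nucleotide change. Short annotated fragments such as large T antigen, ble and bGH poly(A) are probably backbone remnants or partial matches rather than functional elements.
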