Features (pLannotate 1.2.2; 15 found; start..end, strand, type, name):
     61..364     +  enhancer       CMV enhancer: human cytomegalovirus immediate early enhancer
    365..568     +  promoter       CMV promoter: human cytomegalovirus (CMV) immediate early promoter
    619..957     +  CDS            ShG24 (fragment): ShG24 is a basic (constitutively fluorescent) green fluorescent protein published in 2006, derived from Aequorea macrodactyla.
   1686..2121    +  CDS            EGFP (fragment): the original enhanced GFP (Yang et al., 1996) mammalian codon-optimized
   2121..2186    +  misc_feature   MCS: multiple cloning site
   2203..2287    +  CDS            large T antigen (fragment): large T antigen from SV40 (simian virus 40)
   2310..2431    +  polyA_signal   SV40 poly(A) signal: SV40 polyadenylation signal
   2465..2893    -  rep_origin     f1 ori (sequence partly withheld): f1 bacteriophage origin of replication; arrow indicates direction of (+) strand synthesis
   2920..3024    +  promoter       AmpR promoter: bla
   3026..3383    +  promoter       SV40 promoter: SV40 enhancer and early promoter
   3418..4212    +  CDS            NeoR/KanR: aminoglycoside phosphotransferase from Tn5; aph(3')-II (or nptII); confers resistance to neomycin, kanamycin, and G418 (Geneticin®)
   4233..4385    +  CDS            ble (fragment): BLE_KLEPN - Experimental evidence at protein level: Swiss-Prot protein existence level 1. Binding protein with a strong affinity to the bleomycin family of antibiotics. Binds to CL990; an antimitotic-antibiotic compound. From Klebsiella pneumoniae.
   4444..4491    +  polyA_signal   HSV TK poly(A) signal: herpes simplex virus thymidine kinase polyadenylation signal (Cole and Stacy, 1985)
   4582..4598    -  polyA_signal   bGH poly(A) signal (fragment): bovine growth hormone polyadenylation signal
   4820..5408    +  rep_origin     ori: high-copy-number ColE1/pMB1/pBR322/pUC origin of replication
>Addgene plasmid #162989 | pAT9651-BEAR-GFP | addgene full sequence | sequence record 324072 | Addgene NGS Result
TAGTTATTAATAGTAATCAATTACGGGGTCATTAGTTCATAGCCCATATATGGAGTTCCGCGTTACATAA
CTTACGGTAAATGGCCCGCCTGGCTGACCGCCCAACGACCCCCGCCCATTGACGTCAATAATGACGTATG
TTCCCATAGTAACGCCAATAGGGACTTTCCATTGACGTCAATGGGTGGAGTATTTACGGTAAACTGCCCA
CTTGGCAGTACATCAAGTGTATCATATGCCAAGTACGCCCCCTATTGACGTCAATGACGGTAAATGGCCC
GCCTGGCATTATGCCCAGTACATGACCTTATGGGACTTTCCTACTTGGCAGTACATCTACGTATTAGTCA
TCGCTATTACCATGGTGATGCGGTTTTGGCAGTACATCAATGGGCGTGGATAGCGGTTTGACTCACGGGG
ATTTCCAAGTCTCCACCCCATTGACGTCAATGGGAGTTTGTTTTGGCACCAAAATCAACGGGACTTTCCA
AAATGTCGTAACAACTCCGCCCCATTGACGCAAATGGGCGGTAGGCGTGTACGGTGGGAGGTCTATATAA
GCAGAGCTGGTTTAGTGAACCGTCAGATCCGCTAGCGCTACCGGTCGCCACCATGGTGAGCAAGGGCGAG
GAGCTGTTCACCGGGGTGGTGCCCATCCTGGTCGAGCTGGACGGCGACGTAAACGGCCACAAGTTCAGCG
TGTCCGGCGAGGGCGAGGGCGATGCCACCTACGGCAAGCTGACCCTGAAGTTCATCTGCACCACCGGCAA
GCTGCCCGTGCCCTGGCCCACCCTCGTGACCACCCTGACCTACGGCGTGCAGTGCTTCAGCCGCTACCCC
GACCACATGAAGCAGCACGACTTCTTCAAGTCCGCCATGCCCGAAGGCTACGTGCAGACAAGTGCATAGA
CTGCGGGTTGATTTTTTAGTTAAAATATGGGAAAGTTTAAAAGAAGGAATGATGAATAAACTATACAACC
ACTTTAAATATGTGTTGGTCCCCTTTAAGTCAGCAAGCAGATATATCAGATATGGCAGCTAACTTAAGGA
GTCCCCGTGGATACTGGATGAATAGCCCCCAATTCCACCAATGCAAGAACCAACAGTCTATTTGGTCTTG
ATTAGGACAGTAAACTTCCTGCACACCATAGTCTGTGCACTAAACAGGAGTAAAACACCCTTAAGGCATC
TCTTACATTGGCTGCATTAAAGTGTGTCACTTAATGACATCCGTGATATCAGGGATAGTTTGACATTGGA
CATACAGTTCTCTCTCAGTGATTGTCACCTGCTTATATAGTACGAGGACCCATATGTGGTCAATCACTTT
CTTGTTGCCACTCCATGCCAGGGAAGACATAGTTACAATGAGTTATAATTATAAAAGCTCAGCCTTGCAT
GAGGATATAAAATACATTTGCCATACCTCTACATATGCCTTAGTTGCTTTTAAGCTTTGTTTGGAATTGC
AAAGGCCAACTTCCTAAACACAGTTTCAAAGTATTCTTTTGTCACACCTTTCCACTGGATACTTGTATTG
TCTGCAGGAAGAGGCCACCCTGCCTATGCTTCTCCTTAGGGCCTCGTTCTGCAGAGTCAGCATAAACTCC
CAGTCTGCTCAACCAATTCTGTCTGATTAGGGCCATATCTCCTTACCATGAGTTGATTTTTGTTTCTTTT
TTGAGCAGGAGCGCACCATCTTCTTCAAGGACGACGGCAACTACAAGACCCGCGCCGAGGTGAAGTTCGA
GGGCGACACCCTGGTGAACCGCATCGAGCTGAAGGGCATCGACTTCAAGGAGGACGGCAACATCCTGGGG
CACAAGCTGGAGTACAACTACAACAGCCACAACGTCTATATCATGGCCGACAAGCAGAAGAACGGCATCA
AGGTGAACTTCAAGATCCGCCACAACATCGAGGACGGCAGCGTGCAGCTCGCCGACCACTACCAGCAGAA
CACCCCCATCGGCGACGGCCCCGTGCTGCTGCCCGACAACCACTACCTGAGCACCCAGTCCGCCCTGAGC
AAAGACCCCAACGAGAAGCGCGATCACATGGTCCTGCTGGAGTTCGTGACCGCCGCCGGGATCACTCTCG
GCATGGACGAGCTGTACAAGTCCGGACTCAGATCTCGAGCTCAAGCTTCGAATTCTGCAGTCGACGGTAC
CGCGGGCCCGGGATCCACCGGATCTAGATAACTGATCATAATCAGCCATACCACATTTGTAGAGGTTTTA
CTTGCTTTAAAAAACCTCCCACACCTCCCCCTGAACCTGAAACATAAAATGAATGCAATTGTTGTTGTTA
ACTTGTTTATTGCAGCTTATAATGGTTACAAATAAAGCAATAGCATCACAAATTTCACAAATAAAGCATT
TTTTTCACTGCATTCTAGTTGTGGTTTGTCCAAACTCATCAATGTATCTTAACGCGTAAATTGTAAGCGT
TAATATTTTGTTAAAATTCGCGTTAAATTTTTGTTAAATCAGCTCATTTTTTAACCAATAGGCCGAAATC
GGCAAAATCCCTTATAAATCAAAAGAATAGACCGAGATAGGGT
[37 nt withheld, positions 2564-2600]
AAAGAACGTGGACTCCAACGTCAAAGG
[49 nt withheld, positions 2628-2676]
T
[91 nt withheld, positions 2678-2768]
G
[124 nt withheld, positions 2770-2893]
CAGGTGGCACTTTTCGGGGAAATGTGCGCGGAACCCCTATTTGTTTATTTTTCTAAATACATTCAAATAT
GTATCCGCTCATGAGACAATAACCCTGATAAATGCTTCAATAATATTGAAAAAGGAAGAGTCCTGAGGCG
GAAAGAACCAGCTGTGGAATGTGTGTCAGTTAGGGTGTGGAAAGTCCCCAGGCTCCCCAGCAGGCAGAAG
TATGCAAAGCATGCATCTCAATTAGTCAGCAACCAGGTGTGGAAAGTCCCCAGGCTCCCCAGCAGGCAGA
AGTATGCAAAGCATGCATCTCAATTAGTCAGCAACCATAGTCCCGCCCCTAACTCCGCCCATCCCGCCCC
TAACTCCGCCCAGTTCCGCCCATTCTCCGCCCCATGGCTGACTAATTTTTTTTATTTATGCAGAGGCCGA
GGCCGCCTCGGCCTCTGAGCTATTCCAGAAGTAGTGAGGAGGCTTTTTTGGAGGCCTAGGCTTTTGCAAA
GATCGATCAAGAGACAGGATGAGGATCGTTTCGCATGATTGAACAAGATGGATTGCACGCAGGTTCTCCG
GCCGCTTGGGTGGAGAGGCTATTCGGCTATGACTGGGCACAACAGACAATCGGCTGCTCTGATGCCGCCG
TGTTCCGGCTGTCAGCGCAGGGGCGCCCGGTTCTTTTTGTCAAGACCGACCTGTCCGGTGCCCTGAATGA
ACTGCAAGACGAGGCAGCGCGGCTATCGTGGCTGGCCACGACGGGCGTTCCTTGCGCAGCTGTGCTCGAC
GTTGTCACTGAAGCGGGAAGGGACTGGCTGCTATTGGGCGAAGTGCCGGGGCAGGATCTCCTGTCATCTC
ACCTTGCTCCTGCCGAGAAAGTATCCATCATGGCTGATGCAATGCGGCGGCTGCATACGCTTGATCCGGC
TACCTGCCCATTCGACCACCAAGCGAAACATCGCATCGAGCGAGCACGTACTCGGATGGAAGCCGGTCTT
GTCGATCAGGATGATCTGGACGAAGAGCATCAGGGGCTCGCGCCAGCCGAACTGTTCGCCAGGCTCAAGG
CGAGCATGCCCGACGGCGAGGATCTCGTCGTGACCCATGGCGATGCCTGCTTGCCGAATATCATGGTGGA
AAATGGCCGCTTTTCTGGATTCATCGACTGTGGCCGGCTGGGTGTGGCGGACCGCTATCAGGACATAGCG
TTGGCTACCCGTGATATTGCTGAAGAGCTTGGCGGCGAATGGGCTGACCGCTTCCTCGTGCTTTACGGTA
TCGCCGCTCCCGATTCGCAGCGCATCGCCTTCTATCGCCTTCTTGACGAGTTCTTCTGAGCGGGACTCTG
GGGTTCGAAATGACCGACCAAGCGACGCCCAACCTGCCATCACGAGATTTCGATTCCACCGCCGCCTTCT
ATGAAAGGTTGGGCTTCGGAATCGTTTTCCGGGACGCCGGCTGGATGATCCTCCAGCGCGGGGATCTCAT
GCTGGAGTTCTTCGCCCACCCTAGGGGGAGGCTAACTGAAACACGGAAGGAGACAATACCGGAAGGAACC
CGCGCTATGACGGCAATAAAAAGACAGAATAAAACGCACGGTGTTGGGTCGTTTGTTCATAAACGCGGGG
TTCGGTCCCAGGGCTGGCACTCTGTCGATACCCCACCGAGACCCCATTGGGGCCAATACGCCCGCGTTTC
TTCCTTTTCCCCACCCCACCCCCCAAGTTCGGGTGAAGGCCCAGGGCTCGCAGCCAACGTCGGGGCGGCA
GGCCCTGCCATAGCCTCAGGTTACTCATATATACTTTAGATTGATTTAAAACTTCATTTTTAATTTAAAA
GGATCTAGGTGAAGATCCTTTTTGATAATCTCATGACCAAAATCCCTTAACGTGAGTTTTCGTTCCACTG
AGCGTCAGACCCCGTAGAAAAGATCAAAGGATCTTCTTGAGATCCTTTTTTTCTGCGCGTAATCTGCTGC
TTGCAAACAAAAAAACCACCGCTACCAGCGGTGGTTTGTTTGCCGGATCAAGAGCTACCAACTCTTTTTC
CGAAGGTAACTGGCTTCAGCAGAGCGCAGATACCAAATACTGTTCTTCTAGTGTAGCCGTAGTTAGGCCA
CCACTTCAAGAACTCTGTAGCACCGCCTACATACCTCGCTCTGCTAATCCTGTTACCAGTGGCTGCTGCC
AGTGGCGATAAGTCGTGTCTTACCGGGTTGGACTCAAGACGATAGTTACCGGATAAGGCGCAGCGGTCGG
GCTGAACGGGGGGTTCGTGCACACAGCCCAGCTTGGAGCGAACGACCTACACCGAACTGAGATACCTACA
GCGTGAGCTATGAGAAAGCGCCACGCTTCCCGAAGGGAGAAAGGCGGACAGGTATCCGGTAAGCGGCAGG
GTCGGAACAGGAGAGCGCACGAGGGAGCTTCCAGGGGGAAACGCCTGGTATCTTTATAGTCCTGTCGGGT
TTCGCCACCTCTGACTTGAGCGTCGATTTTTGTGATGCTCGTCAGGGGGGCGGAGCCTATGGAAAAACGC
CAGCAACGCGGCCTTTTTACGGTTCCTGGCCTTTTGCTGGCCTTTTGCTCACATGTTCTTTCCTGCGTTA
TCCCCTGATTCTGTGGATAACCGTATTACCGCCATGCAT
